>Addgene plasmid #213376 | SSTR1-DuET | addgene full sequence | sequence record 430732 | Addgene NGS Result
ACTCGAGTCTAGAGGGCCCGTTTAAACCCGCTGATCAGCCTCGACTGTGCCTTCTAGTTGCCAGCCATCT
GTTGTTTGCCCCTCCCCCGTGCCTTCCTTGACCCTGGAAGGTGCCACTCCCACTGTCCTTTCCTAATAAA
ATGAGGAAATTGCATCGCATTGTCTGAGTAGGTGTCATTCTATTCTGGGGGGTGGGGTGGGGCAGGACAG
CAAGGGGGAGGATTGGGAAGACAATAGCAGGCATGCTGGGGATGCGGTGGGCTCTATGGCTTCTGAGGCG
GAAAGAACCAGCTGGGGCTCTAGGGGGTATCCCC
[124 nt withheld, positions 315-438]
C
[91 nt withheld, positions 440-530]
A
[49 nt withheld, positions 532-580]
CCTTTGACGTTGGAGTCCACGTTCTTT
[37 nt withheld, positions 608-644]
ACCCTATCTCGGTCTATTCTTTTGATTTATAAGGGATTTTGCCGATTTCGGCCTATTGGTTAAAAAATGA
GCTGATTTAACAAAAATTTAACGCGAATTAATTCTGTGGAATGTGTGTCAGTTAGGGTGTGGAAAGTCCC
CAGGCTCCCCAGCAGGCAGAAGTATGCAAAGCATGCATCTCAATTAGTCAGCAACCAGGTGTGGAAAGTC
CCCAGGCTCCCCAGCAGGCAGAAGTATGCAAAGCATGCATCTCAATTAGTCAGCAACCATAGTCCCGCCC
CTAACTCCGCCCATCCCGCCCCTAACTCCGCCCAGTTCCGCCCATTCTCCGCCCCATGGCTGACTAATTT
TTTTTATTTATGCAGAGGCCGAGGCCGCCTCTGCCTCTGAGCTATTCCAGAAGTAGTGAGGAGGCTTTTT
TGGAGGCCTAGGCTTTTGCAAAAAGCTCCCGGGAGCTTGTATATCCATTTTCGGATCTGATCAAGAGACA
GGATGAGGATCGTTTCGCATGATTGAACAAGATGGATTGCACGCAGGTTCTCCGGCCGCTTGGGTGGAGA
GGCTATTCGGCTATGACTGGGCACAACAGACAATCGGCTGCTCTGATGCCGCCGTGTTCCGGCTGTCAGC
GCAGGGGCGCCCGGTTCTTTTTGTCAAGACCGACCTGTCCGGTGCCCTGAATGAACTGCAGGACGAGGCA
GCGCGGCTATCGTGGCTGGCCACGACGGGCGTTCCTTGCGCAGCTGTGCTCGACGTTGTCACTGAAGCGG
GAAGGGACTGGCTGCTATTGGGCGAAGTGCCGGGGCAGGATCTCCTGTCATCTCACCTTGCTCCTGCCGA
GAAAGTATCCATCATGGCTGATGCAATGCGGCGGCTGCATACGCTTGATCCGGCTACCTGCCCATTCGAC
CACCAAGCGAAACATCGCATCGAGCGAGCACGTACTCGGATGGAAGCCGGTCTTGTCGATCAGGATGATC
TGGACGAAGAGCATCAGGGGCTCGCGCCAGCCGAACTGTTCGCCAGGCTCAAGGCGCGCATGCCCGACGG
CGAGGATCTCGTCGTGACCCATGGCGATGCCTGCTTGCCGAATATCATGGTGGAAAATGGCCGCTTTTCT
GGATTCATCGACTGTGGCCGGCTGGGTGTGGCGGACCGCTATCAGGACATAGCGTTGGCTACCCGTGATA
TTGCTGAAGAGCTTGGCGGCGAATGGGCTGACCGCTTCCTCGTGCTTTACGGTATCGCCGCTCCCGATTC
GCAGCGCATCGCCTTCTATCGCCTTCTTGACGAGTTCTTCTGAGCGGGACTCTGGGGTTCGAAATGACCG
ACCAAGCGACGCCCAACCTGCCATCACGAGATTTCGATTCCACCGCCGCCTTCTATGAAAGGTTGGGCTT
CGGAATCGTTTTCCGGGACGCCGGCTGGATGATCCTCCAGCGCGGGGATCTCATGCTGGAGTTCTTCGCC
CACCCCAACTTGTTTATTGCAGCTTATAATGGTTACAAATAAAGCAATAGCATCACAAATTTCACAAATA
AAGCATTTTTTTCACTGCATTCTAGTTGTGGTTTGTCCAAACTCATCAATGTATCTTATCATGTCTGTAT
ACCGTCGACCTCTAGCTAGAGCTTGGCGTAATCATGGTCATAGCTGTTTCCTGTGTGAAATTGTTATCCG
CTCACAATTCCACACAACATACGAGCCGGAAGCATAAAGTGTAAAGCCTGGGGTGCCTAATGAGTGAGCT
AACTCACATTAATTGCGTTGCGCTCACTGCCCGCTTTCCAGTCGGGAAACCTGTCGTGCCAGCTGCATTA
ATGAATCGGCCAACGCGCGGGGAGAGGCGGTTTGCGTATTGGGCGCTCTTCCGCTTCCTCGCTCACTGAC
TCGCTGCGCTCGGTCGTTCGGCTGCGGCGAGCGGTATCAGCTCACTCAAAGGCGGTAATACGGTTATCCA
CAGAATCAGGGGATAACGCAGGAAAGAACATGTGAGCAAAAGGCCAGCAAAAGGCCAGGAACCGTAAAAA
GGCCGCGTTGCTGGCGTTTTTCCATAGGCTCCGCCCCCCTGACGAGCATCACAAAAATCGACGCTCAAGT
CAGAGGTGGCGAAACCCGACAGGACTATAAAGATACCAGGCGTTTCCCCCTGGAAGCTCCCTCGTGCGCT
CTCCTGTTCCGACCCTGCCGCTTACCGGATACCTGTCCGCCTTTCTCCCTTCGGGAAGCGTGGCGCTTTC
TCATAGCTCACGCTGTAGGTATCTCAGTTCGGTGTAGGTCGTTCGCTCCAAGCTGGGCTGTGTGCACGAA
CCCCCCGTTCAGCCCGACCGCTGCGCCTTATCCGGTAACTATCGTCTTGAGTCCAACCCGGTAAGACACG
ACTTATCGCCACTGGCAGCAGCCACTGGTAACAGGATTAGCAGAGCGAGGTATGTAGGCGGTGCTACAGA
GTTCTTGAAGTGGTGGCCTAACTACGGCTACACTAGAAGAACGGTATTTGGTATCTGCGCTCTGCTGAAG
CCAGTTACCTTCGGAAAAAGAGTTGGTAGCTCTTGATCCGGCAAACAAACCACCGCTGGTAGCGGTGGTT
TTTTTGTTTGCAAGCAGCAGATTACGCGCAGAAAAAAAGGATCTCAAGAAGATCCTTTGATCTTTTCTAC
GGGGTCTGACGCTCAGTGGAACGAAAACTCACGTTAAGGGATTTTGGTCATGAGATTATCAAAAAGGATC
TTCACCTAGATCCTTTTAAATTAAAAATGAAGTTTTAAATCAATCTAAAGTATATATGAGTAAACTTGGT
CTGACAGTTACCAATGCTTAATCAGTGAGGCACCTATCTCAGCGATCTGTCTATTTCGTTCATCCATAGT
TGCCTGACTCCCCGTCGTGTAGATAACTACGATACGGGAGGGCTTACCATCTGGCCCCAGTGCTGCAATG
ATACCGCGAGACCCACGCTCACCGGCTCCAGATTTATCAGCAATAAACCAGCCAGCCGGAAGGGCCGAGC
GCAGAAGTGGTCCTGCAACTTTATCCGCCTCCATCCAGTCTATTAATTGTTGCCGGGAAGCTAGAGTAAG
TAGTTCGCCAGTTAATAGTTTGCGCAACGTTGTTGCCATTGCTACAGGCATCGTGGTGTCACGCTCGTCG
TTTGGTATGGCTTCATTCAGCTCCGGTTCCCAACGATCAAGGCGAGTTACATGATCCCCCATGTTGTGCA
AAAAAGCGGTTAGCTCCTTCGGTCCTCCGATCGTTGTCAGAAGTAAGTTGGCCGCAGTGTTATCACTCAT
GGTTATGGCAGCACTGCATAATTCTCTTACTGTCATGCCATCCGTAAGATGCTTTTCTGTGACTGGTGAG
TACTCAACCAAGTCATTCTGAGAATAGTGTATGCGGCGACCGAGTTGCTCTTGCCCGGCGTCAATACGGG
ATAATACCGCGCCACATAGCAGAACTTTAAAAGTGCTCATCATTGGAAAACGTTCTTCGGGGCGAAAACT
CTCAAGGATCTTACCGCTGTTGAGATCCAGTTCGATGTAACCCACTCGTGCACCCAACTGATCTTCAGCA
TCTTTTACTTTCACCAGCGTTTCTGGGTGAGCAAAAACAGGAAGGCAAAATGCCGCAAAAAAGGGAATAA
GGGCGACACGGAAATGTTGAATACTCATACTCTTCCTTTTTCAATATTATTGAAGCATTTATCAGGGTTA
TTGTCTCATGAGCGGATACATATTTGAATGTATTTAGAAAAATAAACAAATAGGGGTTCCGCGCACATTT
CCCCGAAAAGTGCCACCTGACGTCGACGGATCGGGAGATCTCCCGATCCCCTATGGTGCACTCTCAGTAC
AATCTGCTCTGATGCCGCATAGTTAAGCCAGTATCTGCTCCCTGCTTGTGTGTTGGAGGTCGCTGAGTAG
TGCGCGAGCAAAATTTAAGCTACAACAAGGCAAGGCTTGACCGACATTTGCATGAAGAATCTGCTTAGGG
TTAGGCGTTTTGCGCTGCTTCGCGATGTACGGGCCAGATATACGCGTTGACATTGATTATTGACTAGTTA
TTAATAGTAATCAATTACGGGGTCATTAGTTCATAGCCCATATATGGAGTTCCGCGTTACATAACTTACG
GTAAATGGCCCGCCTGGCTGACCGCCCAACGACCCCCGCCCATTGACGTCAATAATGACGTATGTTCCCA
TAGTAACGCCAATAGGGACTTTCCATTGACGTCAATGGGTGGAGTATTTACGGTAAACTGCCCACTTGGC
AGTACATCAAGTGTATCATATGCCAAGTACGCCCCCTATTGACGTCAATGACGGTAAATGGCCCGCCTGG
CATTATGCCCAGTACATGACCTTATGGGACTTTCCTACTTGGCAGTACATCTACGTATTAGTCATCGCTA
TTACCATGGTGATGCGGTTTTGGCAGTACATCAATGGGCGTGGATAGCGGTTTGACTCACGGGGATTTCC
AAGTCTCCACCCCATTGACGTCAATGGGAGTTTGTTTTGGCACCAAAATCAACGGGACTTTCCAAAATGT
CGTAACAACTCCGCCCCATTGACGCAAATGGGCGGTAGGCGTGTACGGTGGGAGGTCTATATAAGCAGAG
CTCTCTGGCTAACTAGAGAACCCACTGCTTACTGGCTTATCGAAATTAATACGACTCACTATAGGGAGAC
CCAAGCTGGCTAGCGTTTAAACTTAAGCTTAGCGCCACCATGAAGACGATCATCGCCCTGAGCTACATCT
TCTGCCTGGTATTCGCCGACTACAAGGACGATGATGACGCCAGCATCGATATGTTTCCCAACGGCACGGC
ATCATCACCAAGTTCTTCCCCAAGCCCTAGCCCCGGATCATGCGGGGAGGGTGGTGGGTCCCGCGGACCC
GGAGCAGGCGCCGCTGATGGAATGGAGGAGCCAGGACGCAATGCTAGTCAGAACGGCACACTCAGCGAGG
GGCAGGGCTCTGCTATCCTCATCAGCTTTATCTACTCCGTGGTCTGCCTGGTCGGGCTGTGCGGAAATTC
CATGGTCATCTACGTTATTCTGCGCTACGCAAAAATGAAAACTGCAACAAATATTTACATCCTGAACTTG
GCCATCGCAGATGAACTGCTGATGCTGTCCGTTCCCTTTCTGGTTACCAGCACTCTGCTGCGCCATTGGC
CATTCGGCGCGCTGCTCTGTAGACTGGTCCTGAGTGTGGACGCCGTGAATATGTTCACAAGCATTTACTG
CCTTACCGTGCTCTCCGTTGACAGGTACGTGGCCGTCGTGCACCCAATCAAGGCAGCCAGATATAGACGG
CCTACAGTGGCCAAAGTAGTTAACCTCGGAGTGTGGGTTTTGTCTCTGCTGGTTATTCTGCCAATTGTGG
TGTTCTCCCGCACAGCTGCTAATTCCGACGGCACCGTAGCATGCAATATGCTGATGCCGGAACCCGCTCA
GCGGTGGCTCGTGGGGTTTGTTTTGTACACGTTCCTCATGGGGTTCCTTCTCCCTGTGGGTGCCATATGT
CTGTGTTACGTCCTTATCATAGCTAAGATGCGCATGGTTGCACTTAAGGCAGGCTGGCAACAGAGGAAAA
GGTCCGAGCGCAAGATCACGCTGATGGTCATGATGGTAGTGATGGTTTTTGTCATTTGTTGGATGCCATT
TTACGTCGTGCAGTTGGTGAACGTCTTCGCAGAACAGGACGACGCCACAGTCTCCCAGCTTTCTGTCATC
CTTGGATACGCCAATAGTTGTGCAAACCCGATCCTGTATGGATTCTTGTCCGACAATTTCAAGAGATCTT
TTCAGAGAATTCTGTGTCTGTCTTGGATGGACAACGCCGCTGAGGAACCAGTGGACTACTACGCAACCGC
GCTTAAGAGCCGAGCATATTCTGTGGAGGATTTCCAGCCAGAGAATCTGGAGAGCGGCGGGGTGTTCAGG
AATGGCACTTGTACTAGCCGAATCACCACCCTGATCGATACCGGTGGACGCACCGGTGAATTCGATGAGG
CCAGCACCACCGTGTCTAAGACCGAGACTTCTCAGGTGGCCCCTGCCTA
Features (pLannotate 1.2.2; 21 found; start..end, strand, type, name):
     45..269     +  polyA_signal   bGH poly(A) signal: bovine growth hormone polyadenylation signal
    273..294     +  promoter       SV40 promoter (fragment): SV40 enhancer and early promoter
    315..743     +  rep_origin     f1 ori (sequence partly withheld): f1 bacteriophage origin of replication; arrow indicates direction of (+) strand synthesis
    757..1086    +  promoter       SV40 promoter: SV40 enhancer and early promoter
   1153..1944    +  CDS            neo: KKA2_KLEPN - Also known as kan, nptII. Experimental evidence at protein level: Swiss-Prot protein existence level 1. Resistance to kanamycin, neomycin, paromomycin, ribostamycin, butirosin and gentamicin B. From Klebsiella pneumoniae.
   1968..2126    +  CDS            ble (fragment): BLE_KLEPN - Experimental evidence at protein level: Swiss-Prot protein existence level 1. Binding protein with a strong affinity to the bleomycin family of antibiotics. Binds to CL990; an antimitotic-antibiotic compound. From Klebsiella pneumoniae.
   2121..2242    +  polyA_signal   SV40 poly(A) signal: SV40 polyadenylation signal
   2315..2331    -  protein_bind   lac operator: The lac repressor binds to the lac operator to inhibit transcription in E. coli. This inhibition can be relieved by adding lactose or isopropyl-β-D-thiogalactopyranoside (IPTG). lac repressor encoded by lacI
   2339..2369    -  promoter       lac promoter: promoter for the E. coli lac operon
   2384..2405    -  protein_bind   CAP binding site: CAP binding activates transcription in the presence of cAMP. E. coli catabolite activator protein
   2418..2510    -  CDS            lacI (fragment): lac repressor; lacI; The lac repressor binds to the lac operator to inhibit transcription in E. coli. This inhibition can be relieved by adding lactose or isopropyl-β-D-thiogalactopyranoside (IPTG).
   2693..3281    -  rep_origin     ori: high-copy-number ColE1/pMB1/pBR322/pUC origin of replication
   3452..4312    -  CDS            AmpR: β-lactamase; bla; confers resistance to ampicillin, carbenicillin, and related antibiotics
   4313..4417    -  promoter       AmpR promoter: bla
   4476..4528    -  misc_feature   bom (fragment): basis of mobility region from pBR322
   4683..5062    +  enhancer       CMV enhancer: human cytomegalovirus immediate early enhancer
   5063..5266    +  promoter       CMV promoter: human cytomegalovirus (CMV) immediate early promoter
   5262..5295    +  LTR            5' LTR (truncated) (fragment): truncated 5' long terminal repeat (LTR) from HIV-1
   5311..5329    +  promoter       T7 promoter: promoter for bacteriophage T7 RNA polymerase
   5422..5442    +  CDS            3xFLAG (fragment): three tandem FLAG® epitope tags
   5455..6627    +  CDS            SSTR1: SSR1_HUMAN - Experimental evidence at protein level: Swiss-Prot protein existence level 1. Receptor for somatostatin with higher affinity for somatostatin-14 than -28. This receptor is coupled via pertussis toxin sensitive G proteins to inhibition of adenylyl cyclase. In addition it stimulates phosphotyrosine phosphatase and Na(+)/H(+) exchanger via pertussis toxin insensitive G proteins. From Homo sapiens (Human).
