[The description below was written by a language model from this plasmid's Addgene catalogue record and pLannotate feature annotations shown in this document.]
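Description:
SSTR1-DuET is a mammalian expression plasmid built on the pcDNA 3.1 (+) backbone that carries the human somatostatin receptor 1 (SSTR1), a class A GPCR of the somatostatin family. It is maintained in E. coli as a high-copy plasmid through a ColE1/pUC-type origin and is selected with ampicillin via the β-lactamase gene. An f1 origin is also present. For selection in mammalian cells, the backbone provides a neomycin phosphotransferase cassette driven by the SV40 enhancer/early promoter and terminated by the SV40 polyadenylation signal, which allows G418 selection of stable transfectants. Short annotated matches to ble, lacI, bom and an HIV-1 LTR are fragments only and are most likely backbone remnants or annotation artefacts rather than functional parts.

The receptor coding sequence, inserted by Gibson cloning, lies downstream of the CMV immediate early enhancer and promoter and is followed by the bovine growth hormone polyadenylation signal, giving strong constitutive expression in transfected mammalian cells. A T7 promoter between the CMV promoter and the insert permits in vitro transcription. According to the catalogue record, the "DuET" design places a cleavable hemagglutinin signal peptide and a FLAG epitope at the N terminus and a 1D4 epitope at the C terminus. The feature table detects the FLAG sequence just upstream of SSTR1 but does not separately annotate the signal peptide or the 1D4 tag. The signal peptide is intended to promote membrane insertion and surface delivery, and it is removed on cleavage to expose the FLAG tag. Having two tags at opposite ends allows capture and detection of the full-length receptor. The construct is intended for mammalian expression and proteomics studies, and the associated publication used it in multiplexed selectivity screening of anti-GPCR antibodies.
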