Addgene plasmid #213376: SSTR1-DuET
Purpose: The DuET construct encodes the named human GPCR engineered with a cleaved hemagglutinin signal peptide, a 5' FLAG and a 3' 1D4 epitope tag optimized for expression in mammalian cells and proteomics studies.
Depositing lab: Thomas Sakmar. Depositing organization: Rockefeller University. Publication: Multiplexed selectivity screening of anti-GPCR antibodies. Dahl L, Kotliar IB, Bendes A, Dodig-Crnkovic T, Fromm S, Elofsson A, Uhlen M, Sakmar TP, Schwenk JM. Sci Adv. 2023 May 3;9(18):eadf9297. doi: 10.1126/sciadv.adf9297. Epub 2023 May 3. PubMed 37134173.
Backbone
  Vector backbone: pcDNA 3.1 (+)
  Vector type: Mammalian Expression
Growth in bacteria
  Bacterial resistance: Ampicillin, 100 μg/mL
  Growth temperature: 37°C
  Growth strain: DH5alpha
  Copy number: High Copy
Gene/Insert
  Gene/Insert name: SSTR1 (alt name: Somatostatin receptor 1)
  Species: H. sapiens (human)
  Entrez Gene: SSTR1 (a.k.a. SRIF-2, SS-1-R, SS1-R, SS1R, SST1)
  Promoter: CMV, T7
  Tag / fusion protein: FLAG (N terminal on insert); 1D4 (C terminal on insert)
  Cloning method: Gibson Cloning
Terms and licenses: Academic/Nonprofit Terms; Industry Terms: Not Available to Industry
Depositor comments: Class: A, Family: Somatostatin. Ensembl ID: ENSG00000139874, Uniprot ID: P30872
How to cite: SSTR1-DuET was a gift from Thomas Sakmar (Addgene plasmid # 213376 ; http://n2t.net/addgene:213376 ; RRID:Addgene_213376)
